>Addgene plasmid #8556 | HOXA1 (murine) HIS-tag pET | addgene partial sequence | sequence record 17366 | T7 5'-TAATACGACTCACTATAGGG-3'
AATATTTTGTTTACTTTAAGAAGGAGATATACCATGGGCAGCAGCCATCATCATCATCATCACAGCAGCG
GCCTGGTGCCGCGCGGCAGCCATATGGCTAGCATGACTGGTGGACAGCAAATGGGTCGCGGATCCGAATT
CACCATGAAAGTTAAAAGAAACCCTCCCAAAACAGGGAAAGTTGGAGAGTACGGCTACGTGGGTCAACCC
AACGCAGTGCGCACCAATTTCACCACCAAGCAGCTCACAGAGCTGGAGAAGGAGTTCCACTTCAACAAGT
ACCTTACACGAGCGCGCAGGGTGGAGATTGCCGCGTCCCTACAGCTCAATGAGACCCAGGTGAAGATCTG
GTTCCAGAATCGCCGCATGAAGCAGAAGAAGCGTGAGAAGGAGGGGCTCCTGCCCATCTCCCCTGCCACT
CCTCCTGGCAGCGATGAGAAAACGGAAGAATCATCTGAGAAATCTAGCCCCTCGCCCAGTGCCCCTTCTC
CGGCATCGTCTACCTCAGACACTCTGACTACCTCCCACTGAGGCGGATCCTCGAGCACCACCACCACCAC
CACTGAGATCCGGCTGCTAACAAAGCCCGAAAGGAAGCTGAGTTGGCTGCTGCCACCGCTGAGCAATAAC
TAGCATAACCCCTTGGGGCCTCTAAACGGGTCTTGAGGGGTTTTTTGCTGAAAGGAGGAACTATATCCGG
ATTGGCGAATGGG
[114 nt withheld, positions 714-827]
NTCGCACGTTC
[83 nt withheld, positions 839-921]
CTTGATTAGGGTGATGGTTCACG
