[The description below was written by a language model from this plasmid's Addgene catalogue record.]
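Description:
HOXA1 (murine) HIS-tag pET is a bacterial expression plasmid built on the pET28a backbone (about 5.4 kb without insert) and selected with kanamycin. It is recorded as high copy and is propagated in a standard cloning strain, DH5alpha. pET-series vectors generally drive the cloned open reading frame from a T7 promoter, so protein production normally requires a host that supplies T7 RNA polymerase. The record itself does not list the promoter, origin of replication or any expression strain, and no feature table is available to confirm these elements.

The insert is a roughly 400 bp fragment of mouse Hoxa1 (also known as Hox-1.6 or ERA1), cloned between EcoRI and XhoI sites, both of which were preserved. It is not the full-length coding sequence. The clone encodes about 130 amino acids that include the homeodomain, the DNA-binding region of this Hox transcription factor, and it lacks roughly 205 residues relative to the longest known Hoxa1 protein. The fragment is fused to backbone-encoded tags, with a T7 epitope tag at the N terminus and a His tag at the C terminus. The T7 tag allows immunodetection and the His tag allows metal-affinity purification. The depositor notes that protein expression was confirmed by western blot.

The record does not state a specific application. The design suits recombinant production and purification of the Hoxa1 homeodomain-containing fragment in E. coli, for example for biochemical or DNA-binding studies.
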