Addgene plasmid #8556: HOXA1 (murine) HIS-tag pET
Depositing lab: Corey Largman. Depositing organization: San Francisco VA Health Care System.
Backbone
  Vector backbone: pET28a
  Backbone size w/o insert (bp): 5400
  Vector type: Bacterial Expression
Growth in bacteria
  Bacterial resistance: Kanamycin, 50 μg/mL
  Growth temperature: 37°C
  Growth strain: DH5alpha
  Copy number: High Copy
Gene/Insert
  Gene/Insert name: HOXA1 (alt names: HOX1F; HOX1.6)
  Species: M. musculus (mouse)
  Insert size (bp): 400
  Mutation: clone contains 130 AA including the homeodomain, but is missing ~205 AA from the longest known protein encoded by HOXA1, makes protein by western
  GenBank ID: M22115
  Entrez Gene: Hoxa1 (a.k.a. ERA1, Hox-1.6)
  Tag / fusion protein: T7 (N terminal on backbone); His (C terminal on backbone)
  Cloning method: Restriction Enzyme; 5′ cloning site EcoRI (not destroyed); 3′ cloning site XhoI (not destroyed)
  Sequencing primers: 5′ T7
Terms and licenses: Academic/Nonprofit Terms; Industry Terms: Not Available to Industry
How to cite: HOXA1 (murine) HIS-tag pET was a gift from Corey Largman (Addgene plasmid # 8556 ; http://n2t.net/addgene:8556 ; RRID:Addgene_8556)
